>Addgene plasmid #195358 | AAV-hSyn-ASAP3ER | depositor full sequence | sequence record 379088 | ASAP3-KKAA
CCTGCAGGCAGCTGCGCGCTCGCTCGCTCACTGAGGCCGCCCGGGCAAAGCCCGGGCGTCGGGCGACCTT
TGGTCGCCCGGCCTCAGTGAGCGAGCGAGCGCGCAGAGAGGGAGTGGCCAACTCCATCACTAGGGGTTCC
TGCGGCCGCACGCGTGTGTCTAGACTGCAGAGGGCCCTGCGTATGAGTGCAAGTGGGTTTTAGGACCAGG
ATGAGGCGGGGTGGGGGTGCCTACCTGACGACCGACCCCGACCCACTGGACAAGCACCCAACCCCCATTC
CCCAAATTGCGCATCCCCTATCAGAGAGGGGGAGGGGAAACAGGATGCGGCGAGGCGCGTGCGCACTGCC
AGCTTCAGCACCGCGGACAGTGCCTTCGCCCCCGCCTGGCGGCGCGCGCCACCGCCGCCTCAGCACTGAA
GGCGCGCTGACGTCACTCGCCGGTCCCCCGCAAACTCCCCTTCCCGGCCACCTTGGTCGCGTCCGCGCCG
CCGCCGGCCCAGCCGGACCGCACCACGCGAGGCGCGAGATAGGGGGGCACGGGCGCGACCATCTGCGCTG
CGGCGCCGGCGACTCAGCGCTGCCTCAGTCTGCGGTGGGCAGCGGAGGAGTCGTGTCGTGCCTGAGAGCG
CAGTCGAGAAGGTACCGGATCTTCTAGAGTCGACGCCACCATGGAGACGACTGTGAGGTATGAACAGGGG
TCAGAGCTCACTAAAACTTCGAGCTCTCCAACAGCAGATGAGCCCACGATAAAGATTGATGATGGTCGTG
ATGAGGGTAATGAACAAGACAGCTGTTCCAATACCATTAGGAGAAAAATTTCCCCGTTTGTGATGTCATT
TGGATTCAGAGTATTTGGAGTTGTGCTTATCATTGTAGACATCATAGTGGTGATTGTGGATCTGGCCATC
AGTGAGAAGAAAAGAGGCATTAGAGAGATTCTTGAAGGTGTTTCCCTGGCTATAGCACTCTTCTTCCTTG
TTGATGTTCTCATGAGAGTGTTTGTTGAAGGCTTCAAGAACTATTTCCGGTCCAAACTGAATACTTTGGA
TGCAGTCATAGTAGTGGGCACTCTGCTAATTAATATGACCTACTCCTTCTCTGACGGTACATTTCGCGGT
GATAACGTGTATATTACCGCGGATAAACAGAAAAACGGCATTAAAGCGAACTTTACCGTGCGCCATAACG
TGGAAGATGGCAGCGTGCAGCTGGCGGATCATTATCAGCAGAACACCCCGATTGGCGATGGCCCGGTGCT
GCTGCCGGATAACCATTATCTGAGCACCCAGACCGTGCTGAGCAAAGATCCGAACGAAAAACGCGATCAC
ATGGTGCTGCTGGAATTTGTGACCGCAGCGGGCATTACACACGGCATGGATGAACTGTATGGCGGCACCG
GCGGCAGCGCGAGCCAGGGCGAAGAACTGTTTACCGGCGTGGTGCCGATTCTGGTGGAACTGGATGGCGA
TGTGAACGGCCATAAATTTAGCGTGCGCGGCGAAGGCGAAGGCGATGCGACCATTGGCAAACTGACCCTG
AAATTTATTTGCACCACCGGCAAACTACCGGTGCCGTGGCCGACCCTGGTGACCACCTTAACCTATGGCG
TGCAGTGCTTTAGCCGCTATCCGGATCATATGAAACGCCATGATTTTTTTAAAAGCGCGATGCCGGAAGG
CTATGTGCAGGAACGCACCATTAGCTTTAAAGATGATGGCAAATATAAAACCCGCGCGGTGGTGAAATTT
GAAGGCGATACCCTGGTGAACCGCATTGAACTGAAAGGCACCGATTTTAAAGAAGATGGCAACATTCTGG
GGCATAAACTGGAATATAACACAGATCAGATGCCGCAGATGGTTACTCTTCTTCGAGTTCTGAGAATTGT
TATCTTAATAAGAATATTTCAGCTGGCTTCACAGAAGAAACAACTTGAAGTGGTAACCAAGAAGGCGGCG
TAAAAGCTTATCGATAATCAACCTCTGGATTACAAAATTTGTGAAAGATTGACTGGTATTCTTAACTATG
TTGCTCCTTTTACGCTATGTGGATACGCTGCTTTAATGCCTTTGTATCATGCTATTGCTTCCCGTATGGC
TTTCATTTTCTCCTCCTTGTATAAATCCTGGTTGCTGTCTCTTTATGAGGAGTTGTGGCCCGTTGTCAGG
CAACGTGGCGTGGTGTGCACTGTGTTTGCTGACGCAACCCCCACTGGTTGGGGCATTGCCACCACCTGTC
AGCTCCTTTCCGGGACTTTCGCTTTCCCCCTCCCTATTGCCACGGCGGAACTCATCGCCGCCTGCCTTGC
CCGCTGCTGGACAGGGGCTCGGCTGTTGGGCACTGACAATTCCGTGGTGTTGTCGGGGAAATCATCGTCC
TTTCCTTGGCTGCTCGCCTGTGTTGCCACCTGGATTCTGCGCGGGACGTCCTTCTGCTACGTCCCTTCGG
CCCTCAATCCAGCGGACCTTCCTTCCCGCGGCCTGCTGCCGGCTCTGCGGCCTCTTCCGCGTCTTCGCCT
TCGCCCTCAGACGAGTCGGATCTCCCTTTGGGCCGCCTCCCCGCATCGATACCGAGCGCTGCTCGAGAGA
TCTACGGGTGGCATCCCTGTGACCCCTCCCCAGTGCCTCTCCTGGCCCTGGAAGTTGCCACTCCAGTGCC
CACCAGCCTTGTCCTAATAAAATTAAGTTGCATCATTTTGTCTGACTAGGTGTCCTTCTATAATATTATG
GGGTGGAGGGGGGTGGTATGGAGCAAGGGGCAAGTTGGGAAGACAACCTGTAGGGCCTGCGGGGTCTATT
GGGAACCAAGCTGGAGTGCAGTGGCACAATCTTGGCTCACTGCAATCTCCGCCTCCTGGGTTCAAGCGAT
TCTCCTGCCTCAGCCTCCCGAGTTGTTGGGATTCCAGGCATGCATGACCAGGCTCAGCTAATTTTTGTTT
TTTTGGTAGAGACGGGGTTTCACCATATTGGCCAGGCTGGTCTCCAACTCCTAATCTCAGGTGATCTACC
CACCTTGGCCTCCCAAATTGCTGGGATTACAGGCGTGAACCACTGCTCCCTTCCCTGTCCTTCTGATTTT
GTAGGTAACCACGTGCGGACCGAGCGGCCGCAGGAACCCCTAGTGATGGAGTTGGCCACTCCCTCTCTGC
GCGCTCGCTCGCTCACTGAGGCCGGGCGACCAAAGGTCGCCCGACGCCCGGGCTTTGCCCGGGCGGCCTC
AGTGAGCGAGCGAGCGCGCAGCTGCCTGCAGGGGCGCCTGATGCGGTATTTTCTCCTTACGCATCTGTGC
GGTATTTCACACCGCATA
[142 nt withheld, positions 3309-3450]
C
[141 nt withheld, positions 3452-3592]
CCTTTGACGTTGGAGTCCACGTTCTTT
[37 nt withheld, positions 3620-3656]
ACCCTATCTCGGGCTATTCTTTTGATTTATAAGGGATTTTGCCGATTTCGGCCTATTGGTTAAAAAATGA
GCTGATTTAACAAAAATTTAACGCGAATTTTAACAAAATATTAACGTTTACAATTTTATGGTGCACTCTC
AGTACAATCTGCTCTGATGCCGCATAGTTAAGCCAGCCCCGACACCCGCCAACACCCGCTGACGCGCCCT
GACGGGCTTGTCTGCTCCCGGCATCCGCTTACAGACAAGCTGTGACCGTCTCCGGGAGCTGCATGTGTCA
GAGGTTTTCACCGTCATCACCGAAACGCGCGAGACGAAAGGGCCTCGTGATACGCCTATTTTTATAGGTT
AATGTCATGATAATAATGGTTTCTTAGACGTCAGGTGGCACTTTTCGGGGAAATGTGCGCGGAACCCCTA
TTTGTTTATTTTTCTAAATACATTCAAATATGTATCCGCTCATGAGACAATAACCCTGATAAATGCTTCA
ATAATATTGAAAAAGGAAGAGTATGAGTATTCAACATTTCCGTGTCGCCCTTATTCCCTTTTTTGCGGCA
TTTTGCCTTCCTGTTTTTGCTCACCCAGAAACGCTGGTGAAAGTAAAAGATGCTGAAGATCAGTTGGGTG
CACGAGTGGGTTACATCGAACTGGATCTCAACAGCGGTAAGATCCTTGAGAGTTTTCGCCCCGAAGAACG
TTTTCCAATGATGAGCACTTTTAAAGTTCTGCTATGTGGCGCGGTATTATCCCGTATTGACGCCGGGCAA
GAGCAACTCGGTCGCCGCATACACTATTCTCAGAATGACTTGGTTGAGTACTCACCAGTCACAGAAAAGC
ATCTTACGGATGGCATGACAGTAAGAGAATTATGCAGTGCTGCCATAACCATGAGTGATAACACTGCGGC
CAACTTACTTCTGACAACGATCGGAGGACCGAAGGAGCTAACCGCTTTTTTGCACAACATGGGGGATCAT
GTAACTCGCCTTGATCGTTGGGAACCGGAGCTGAATGAAGCCATACCAAACGACGAGCGTGACACCACGA
TGCCTGTAGCAATGGCAACAACGTTGCGCAAACTATTAACTGGCGAACTACTTACTCTAGCTTCCCGGCA
ACAATTAATAGACTGGATGGAGGCGGATAAAGTTGCAGGACCACTTCTGCGCTCGGCCCTTCCGGCTGGC
TGGTTTATTGCTGATAAATCTGGAGCCGGTGAGCGTGGGTCTCGCGGTATCATTGCAGCACTGGGGCCAG
ATGGTAAGCCCTCCCGTATCGTAGTTATCTACACGACGGGGAGTCAGGCAACTATGGATGAACGAAATAG
ACAGATCGCTGAGATAGGTGCCTCACTGATTAAGCATTGGTAACTGTCAGACCAAGTTTACTCATATATA
CTTTAGATTGATTTAAAACTTCATTTTTAATTTAAAAGGATCTAGGTGAAGATCCTTTTTGATAATCTCA
TGACCAAAATCCCTTAACGTGAGTTTTCGTTCCACTGAGCGTCAGACCCCGTAGAAAAGATCAAAGGATC
TTCTTGAGATCCTTTTTTTCTGCGCGTAATCTGCTGCTTGCAAACAAAAAAACCACCGCTACCAGCGGTG
GTTTGTTTGCCGGATCAAGAGCTACCAACTCTTTTTCCGAAGGTAACTGGCTTCAGCAGAGCGCAGATAC
CAAATACTGTCCTTCTAGTGTAGCCGTAGTTAGGCCACCACTTCAAGAACTCTGTAGCACCGCCTACATA
CCTCGCTCTGCTAATCCTGTTACCAGTGGCTGCTGCCAGTGGCGATAAGTCGTGTCTTACCGGGTTGGAC
TCAAGACGATAGTTACCGGATAAGGCGCAGCGGTCGGGCTGAACGGGGGGTTCGTGCACACAGCCCAGCT
TGGAGCGAACGACCTACACCGAACTGAGATACCTACAGCGTGAGCTATGAGAAAGCGCCACGCTTCCCGA
AGGGAGAAAGGCGGACAGGTATCCGGTAAGCGGCAGGGTCGGAACAGGAGAGCGCACGAGGGAGCTTCCA
GGGGGAAACGCCTGGTATCTTTATAGTCCTGTCGGGTTTCGCCACCTCTGACTTGAGCGTCGATTTTTGT
GATGCTCGTCAGGGGGGCGGAGCCTATGGAAAAACGCCAGCAACGCGGCCTTTTTACGGTTCCTGGCCTT
TTGCTGGCCTTTTGCTCACATGT
Features (pLannotate 1.2.2; 13 found; start..end, strand, type, name):
      1..141     -  repeat_region  AAV2 ITR: inverted terminal repeat of adeno-associated virus serotype 2 inverted
    186..633     +  promoter       hSyn promoter: human synapsin I promoter; confers neuron-specific expression (Kügler et al., 2003)
   1121..1840    +  CDS            cEGFP: cEGFP is a basic (constitutively fluorescent) green fluorescent protein published in 2008, derived from Aequorea victoria.
   1976..2564    +  misc_feature   WPRE: woodchuck hepatitis virus posttranscriptional regulatory element
   2596..3072    +  polyA_signal   hGH poly(A) signal: human growth hormone polyadenylation signal
   3112..3252    +  repeat_region  AAV2 ITR: inverted terminal repeat of adeno-associated virus serotype 2 inverted
   3257..3308    -  misc_feature   bom (fragment): basis of mobility region from pBR322
   3327..3707    +  rep_origin     M13 ori (sequence partly withheld): M13 bacteriophage origin of replication; arrow indicates direction of (+) strand synthesis
   3783..3832    -  misc_feature   bom (fragment): basis of mobility region from pBR322
   3934..3969    -  CDS            rop (fragment): Rop protein, which maintains plasmids at low copy number; rop
   4064..4168    +  promoter       AmpR promoter: bla
   4169..5029    +  CDS            AmpR: β-lactamase; bla; confers resistance to ampicillin, carbenicillin, and related antibiotics
   5200..5788    +  rep_origin     ori: high-copy-number ColE1/pMB1/pBR322/pUC origin of replication
