>Addgene plasmid #195358 | AAV-hSyn-ASAP3ER | addgene full sequence | sequence record 384551 | Addgene NGS Result
GGCGTCGGGCGACCTTTGGTCGCCCGGCCTCAGTGAGCGAGCGAGCGCGCAGAGAGGGAGTGGCCAACTC
CATCACTAGGGGTTCCTGCGGCCGCACGCGTGTGTCTAGACTGCAGAGGGCCCTGCGTATGAGTGCAAGT
GGGTTTTAGGACCAGGATGAGGCGGGGTGGGGGTGCCTACCTGACGACCGACCCCGACCCACTGGACAAG
CACCCAACCCCCATTCCCCAAATTGCGCATCCCCTATCAGAGAGGGGGAGGGGAAACAGGATGCGGCGAG
GCGCGTGCGCACTGCCAGCTTCAGCACCGCGGACAGTGCCTTCGCCCCCGCCTGGCGGCGCGCGCCACCG
CCGCCTCAGCACTGAAGGCGCGCTGACGTCACTCGCCGGTCCCCCGCAAACTCCCCTTCCCGGCCACCTT
GGTCGCGTCCGCGCCGCCGCCGGCCCAGCCGGACCGCACCACGCGAGGCGCGAGATAGGGGGGCACGGGC
GCGACCATCTGCGCTGCGGCGCCGGCGACTCAGCGCTGCCTCAGTCTGCGGTGGGCAGCGGAGGAGTCGT
GTCGTGCCTGAGAGCGCAGTCGAGAAGGTACCGGATCTGCATGAGCTAGCCGCCACCATGGAGACGACTG
TGAGGTATGAACAGGGGTCAGAGCTCACTAAAACTTCGAGCTCTCCAACAGCAGATGAGCCCACGATAAA
GATTGATGATGGTCGTGATGAGGGTAATGAACAAGACAGCTGTTCCAATACCATTAGGAGAAAAATTTCC
CCGTTTGTGATGTCATTTGGATTCAGAGTATTTGGAGTTGTGCTTATCATTGTAGACATCATAGTGGTGA
TTGTGGATCTGGCCATCAGTGAGAAGAAAAGAGGCATTAGAGAGATTCTTGAAGGTGTTTCCCTGGCTAT
AGCACTCTTCTTCCTTGTTGATGTTCTCATGAGAGTGTTTGTTGAAGGCTTCAAGAACTATTTCCGGTCC
AAACTGAATACTTTGGATGCAGTCATAGTAGTGGGCACTCTGCTAATTAATATGACCTACTCCTTCTCTG
ACGGTACATTTCGCGGTGATAACGTGTATATTACCGCGGATAAACAGAAAAACGGCATTAAAGCGAACTT
TACCGTGCGCCATAACGTGGAAGATGGCAGCGTGCAGCTGGCGGATCATTATCAGCAGAACACCCCGATT
GGCGATGGCCCGGTGCTGCTGCCGGATAACCATTATCTGAGCACCCAGACCGTGCTGAGCAAAGATCCGA
ACGAAAAACGCGATCACATGGTGCTGCTGGAATTTGTGACCGCAGCGGGCATTACACACGGCATGGATGA
ACTGTATGGCGGCACTGGCGGCAGCGCGAGCCAGGGCGAAGAACTGTTTACCGGCGTGGTGCCGATTCTG
GTGGAACTGGATGGCGATGTGAACGGCCATAAATTTAGCGTGCGCGGCGAAGGCGAAGGCGATGCGACCA
TTGGCAAACTGACCCTGAAATTTATTTGCACCACCGGCAAACTACCGGTGCCGTGGCCGACCCTGGTGAC
CACCTTAACCTATGGCGTGCAGTGCTTTAGCCGCTATCCGGATCATATGAAACGCCATGATTTTTTTAAA
AGCGCGATGCCGGAAGGCTATGTGCAGGAACGCACCATTAGCTTTAAAGATGATGGCAAATATAAAACCC
GCGCGGTGGTGAAATTTGAAGGCGATACCCTGGTGAACCGCATTGAACTGAAAGGCACCGATTTTAAAGA
AGATGGCAACATTCTGGGGCATAAACTGGAATATAACACAGATCAGATGCCGCAGATGGTTACTCTTCTT
CGAGTTCTGAGAATTGTTATCTTAATAAGAATATTTCAGCTGGCTTCACAGAAGAAACAACTTGAAGTGG
TAACCAAGAAGGCGGCGTAAAAGCTTATCGATAATCAACCTCTGGATTACAAAATTTGTGAAAGATTGAC
TGGTATTCTTAACTATGTTGCTCCTTTTACGCTATGTGGATACGCTGCTTTAATGCCTTTGTATCATGCT
ATTGCTTCCCGTATGGCTTTCATTTTCTCCTCCTTGTATAAATCCTGGTTGCTGTCTCTTTATGAGGAGT
TGTGGCCCGTTGTCAGGCAACGTGGCGTGGTGTGCACTGTGTTTGCTGACGCAACCCCCACTGGTTGGGG
CATTGCCACCACCTGTCAGCTCCTTTCCGGGACTTTCGCTTTCCCCCTCCCTATTGCCACGGCGGAACTC
ATCGCCGCCTGCCTTGCCCGCTGCTGGACAGGGGCTCGGCTGTTGGGCACTGACAATTCCGTGGTGTTGT
CGGGGAAATCATCGTCCTTTCCTTGGCTGCTCGCCTATGTTGCCACCTGGATTCTGCGCGGGACGTCCTT
CTGCTACGTCCCTTCGGCCCTCAATCCAGCGGACCTTCCTTCCCGCGGCCTGCTGCCGGCTCTGCGGCCT
CTTCCGCGTCTTCGCCTTCGCCCTCAGACGAGTCGGATCTCCCTTTGGGCCGCCTCCCCGCATCGATACC
GAGCGCTGCTCGAGAGATCTACGGGTGGCATCCCTGTGACCCCTCCCCAGTGCCTCTCCTGGCCCTGGAA
GTTGCCACTCCAGTGCCCACCAGCCTTGTCCTAATAAAATTAAGTTGCATCATTTTGTCTGACTAGGTGT
CCTTCTATAATATTATGGGGTGGAGGGGGGTGGTATGGAGCAAGGGGCAAGTTGGGAAGACAACCTGTAG
GGCCTGCGGGGTCTATTGGGAACCAAGCTGGAGTGCAGTGGCACAATCTTGGCTCACTGCAATCTCCGCC
TCCTGGGTTCAAGCGATTCTCCTGCCTCAGCCTCCCGAGTTGTTGGGATTCCAGGCATGCATGACCAGGC
TCAGCTAATTTTTGTTTTTTTGGTAGAGACGGGGTTTCACCATATTGGCCAGGCTGGTCTCCAACTCCTA
ATCTCAGGTGATCTACCCACCTTGGCCTCCCAAATTGCTGGGATTACAGGCGTGAACCACTGCTCCCTTC
CCTGTCCTTCTGATTTTGTAGGTAACCACGTGCGGACCGAGCGGCCGCAGGAACCCCTAGTGATGGAGTT
GGCCACTCCCTCTCTGCGCGCTCGCTCGCTCACTGAGGCCGGGCGACCAAAGGTCGCCCGACGCCCGGGC
TTTGCCCGGGCGGCCTCAGTGAGCGAGCGAGCGCGCAGCTGCCTGCAGGGGCGCCTGATGCGGTATTTTC
TCCTTACGCATCTGTGCGGTATTTCACACCGCATA
[95 nt withheld, positions 3256-3350]
T
[46 nt withheld, positions 3352-3397]
C
[141 nt withheld, positions 3399-3539]
CCTTTGACGTTGGAGTCCACGTTCTTT
[37 nt withheld, positions 3567-3603]
ACTCTATCTCGGGCTATTCTTTTGATTTATAAGGGATTTTGCCGATTTCGGTCTATTGGTTAAAAAATGA
GCTGATTTAACAAAAATTTAACGCGAATTTTAACAAAATATTAACGTTTACAATTTTATGGTGCACTCTC
AGTACAATCTGCTCTGATGCCGCATAGTTAAGCCAGCCCCGACACCCGCCAACACCCGCTGACGCGCCCT
GACGGGCTTGTCTGCTCCCGGCATCCGCTTACAGACAAGCTGTGACCGTCTCCGGGAGCTGCATGTGTCA
GAGGTTTTCACCGTCATCACCGAAACGCGCGAGACGAAAGGGCCTCGTGATACGCCTATTTTTATAGGTT
AATGTCATGATAATAATGGTTTCTTAGACGTCAGGTGGCACTTTTCGGGGAAATGTGCGCGGAACCCCTA
TTTGTTTATTTTTCTAAATACATTCAAATATGTATCCGCTCATGAGACAATAACCCTGATAAATGCTTCA
ATAATATTGAAAAAGGAAGAGTATGAGTATTCAACATTTCCGTGTCGCCCTTATTCCCTTTTTTGCGGCA
TTTTGCCTTCCTGTTTTTGCTCACCCAGAAACGCTGGTGAAAGTAAAAGATGCTGAAGATCAGTTGGGTG
CACGAGTGGGTTACATCGAACTGGATCTCAACAGCGGTAAGATCCTTGAGAGTTTTCGCCCCGAAGAACG
TTTTCCAATGATGAGCACTTTTAAAGTTCTGCTATGTGGCGCGGTATTATCCCGTATTGACGCCGGGCAA
GAGCAACTCGGTCGCCGCATACACTATTCTCAGAATGACTTGGTTGAGTACTCACCAGTCACAGAAAAGC
ATCTTACGGATGGCATGACAGTAAGAGAATTATGCAGTGCTGCCATAACCATGAGTGATAACACTGCGGC
CAACTTACTTCTGACAACGATCGGAGGACCGAAGGAGCTAACCGCTTTTTTGCACAACATGGGGGATCAT
GTAACTCGCCTTGATCGTTGGGAACCGGAGCTGAATGAAGCCATACCAAACGACGAGCGTGACACCACGA
TGCCTGTAGCAATGGCAACAACGTTGCGCAAACTATTAACTGGCGAACTACTTACTCTAGCTTCCCGGCA
ACAATTAATAGACTGGATGGAGGCGGATAAAGTTGCAGGACCACTTCTGCGCTCGGCCCTTCCGGCTGGC
TGGTTTATTGCTGATAAATCTGGAGCCGGTGAGCGTGGGTCTCGCGGTATCATTGCAGCACTGGGGCCAG
ATGGTAAGCCCTCCCGTATCGTAGTTATCTACACGACGGGGAGTCAGGCAACTATGGATGAACGAAATAG
ACAGATCGCTGAGATAGGTGCCTCACTGATTAAGCATTGGTAACTGTCAGACCAAGTTTACTCATATATA
CTTTAGATTGATTTAAAACTTCATTTTTAATTTAAAAGGATCTAGGTGAAGATCCTTTTTGATAATCTCA
TGACCAAAATCCCTTAACGTGAGTTTTCGTTCCACTGAGCGTCAGACCCCGTAGAAAAGATCAAAGGATC
TTCTTGAGATCCTTTTTTTCTGCGCGTAATCTGCTGCTTGCAAACAAAAAAACCACCGCTACCAGCGGTG
GTTTGTTTGCCGGATCAAGAGCTACCAACTCTTTTTCCGAAGGTAACTGGCTTCAGCAGAGCGCAGATAC
CAAATACTGTTCTTCTAGTGTAGCCGTAGTTAGGCCACCACTTCAAGAACTCTGTAGCACCGCCTACATA
CCTCGCTCTGCTAATCCTGTTACCAGTGGCTGCTGCCAGTGGCGATAAGTCGTGTCTTACCGGGTTGGAC
TCAAGACGATAGTTACCGGATAAGGCGCAGCGGTCGGGCTGAACGGGGGGTTCGTGCACACAGCCCAGCT
TGGAGCGAACGACCTACACCGAACTGAGATACCTACAGCGTGAGCTATGAGAAAGCGCCACGCTTCCCGA
AGGGAGAAAGGCGGACAGGTATCCGGTAAGCGGCAGGGTCGGAACAGGAGAGCGCACGAGGGAGCTTCCA
GGGGGAAACGCCTGGTATCTTTATAGTCCTGTCGGGTTTCGCCACCTCTGACTTGAGCGTCGATTTTTGT
GATGCTCGTCAGGGGGGCGGAGCCTATGGAAAAACGCCAGCAACGCGGCCTTTTTACGGTTCCTGGCCTT
TTGCTGGCCTTTTGCTCACATGTCCTGCAGGCAGCTGCGCGCTCGCTCGCTCACTGAGGCCGCCCG
Features (pLannotate 1.2.2; 14 found; start..end, strand, type, name):
      1..87      -  repeat_region  AAV2 ITR (fragment): inverted terminal repeat of adeno-associated virus serotype 2 inverted
    132..579     +  promoter       hSyn promoter: human synapsin I promoter; confers neuron-specific expression (Kügler et al., 2003)
   1068..1787    +  CDS            cEGFP: cEGFP is a basic (constitutively fluorescent) green fluorescent protein published in 2008, derived from Aequorea victoria.
   1923..2511    +  misc_feature   WPRE: woodchuck hepatitis virus posttranscriptional regulatory element
   2543..3019    +  polyA_signal   hGH poly(A) signal: human growth hormone polyadenylation signal
   3059..3199    +  repeat_region  AAV2 ITR: inverted terminal repeat of adeno-associated virus serotype 2 inverted
   3204..3255    -  misc_feature   bom (fragment): basis of mobility region from pBR322
   3274..3729    +  rep_origin     f1 ori (sequence partly withheld): f1 bacteriophage origin of replication; arrow indicates direction of (+) strand synthesis
   3730..3779    -  misc_feature   bom (fragment): basis of mobility region from pBR322
   3881..3916    -  CDS            rop (fragment): Rop protein, which maintains plasmids at low copy number; rop
   4011..4115    +  promoter       AmpR promoter: bla
   4116..4976    +  CDS            AmpR: β-lactamase; bla; confers resistance to ampicillin, carbenicillin, and related antibiotics
   5147..5735    +  rep_origin     ori: high-copy-number ColE1/pMB1/pBR322/pUC origin of replication
   5797..5839    -  repeat_region  AAV2 ITR (fragment): inverted terminal repeat of adeno-associated virus serotype 2 inverted
