[The description below was written by a language model from this plasmid's Addgene catalogue record and pLannotate feature annotations shown in this document.]
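Description:
AAV-hSyn-ASAP3ER is an adeno-associated virus transfer plasmid for neuron-restricted mammalian expression of ASAP3ER, a synthetic GFP-based sensor. The expression cassette is flanked by AAV2 inverted terminal repeats, which allow the intervening DNA to be packaged into recombinant AAV particles when helper functions are supplied; the plasmid can also be transfected directly. In bacteria it is maintained through a high-copy ColE1/pUC-type origin and selected with ampicillin via the β-lactamase gene. The backbone also carries a filamentous phage (f1/M13) origin and small remnants of the pBR322 bom and rop regions. A recombination-limiting growth strain is listed, consistent with the instability typical of ITR-containing plasmids.

Between the ITRs, the human synapsin I promoter drives the roughly 1.3 kb ASAP3ER insert, followed by a WPRE to enhance transcript stability and expression and by the human growth hormone polyadenylation signal. The automated annotation recognises only the GFP-derived portion of the open reading frame (labelled cEGFP); the remaining sensor sequence on either side is unannotated. ASAP-family proteins are genetically encoded voltage indicators. The depositor's sequence name (ASAP3-KKAA) suggests a C-terminal motif used for endoplasmic reticulum targeting, though the record does not describe the targeting mechanism explicitly. The associated publication concerns electrical signals in the neuronal ER, so the construct is evidently intended for optical reporting of ER membrane potential in neurons.

The two sequence records agree in layout. The sequencing-derived record is about 10 nt shorter than the depositor's and shows the first ITR split across the numbering origin as fragments. This may reflect the difficulty of reading ITRs or a small ITR deletion.
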