Addgene plasmid #195358: AAV-hSyn-ASAP3ER
Purpose: ASAP3ER under control of human synapsin promoter
Depositing lab: Brenda Bloodgood. Depositing organization: University of California, San Diego (UCSD). Publication: Electrical signals in the ER are cell type and stimulus specific with extreme spatial compartmentalization in neurons. Campbell EP, Abushawish AA, Valdez LA, Bell MK, Haryono M, Rangamani P, Bloodgood BL. Cell Rep. 2023 Jan 31;42(1):111943. doi: 10.1016/j.celrep.2022.111943. Epub 2023 Jan 5. PubMed 36640310.
Backbone
  Vector backbone: AAV-hSyn
  Backbone size w/o insert (bp): 4559
  Total vector size (bp): 5849
  Vector type: Mammalian Expression, AAV
Growth in bacteria
  Bacterial resistance: Ampicillin, 100 μg/mL
  Growth temperature: 37°C
  Growth strain: NEB Stable
  Copy number: High Copy
Gene/Insert
  Gene/Insert name: ASAP3ER
  Species: Synthetic
  Insert size (bp): 1290
  Promoter: human synapsin
  Tag / fusion protein: GFP
  Cloning method: Restriction Enzyme; 5′ cloning site NCOI (unknown if destroyed); 3′ cloning site HindIII (unknown if destroyed)
  Sequencing primers: 5′ cggatcttctagagtcgacgc; 3′ catagcgtaaaaggagcaaca
Terms and licenses: Academic/Nonprofit Terms; Industry Terms: Not Available to Industry
How to cite: AAV-hSyn-ASAP3ER was a gift from Brenda Bloodgood (Addgene plasmid # 195358 ; http://n2t.net/addgene:195358 ; RRID:Addgene_195358)
